>Addgene plasmid #222287 | pFastBac-M13-8xHis-ZZ-LTLT-HOOK3 | addgene full sequence | sequence record 475371 | Addgene NGS Result
G
[124 nt withheld, positions 2-125]
C
[91 nt withheld, positions 127-217]
A
[49 nt withheld, positions 219-267]
CCTTTGACGTTGGAGTCCACGTTCTT
[37 nt withheld, positions 294-330]
ACCCTATCTCGGTCTATTCTTTTGATTTATAAGGGATTTTGCCGATTTCGGCCTATTGGTTAAAAAATGA
GCTGATTTAACAAAAATTTAACGCGAATTTTAACAAAATATTAACGCTTACAATTTAGGTGGCACTTTTC
GGGGAAATGTGCGCGGAACCCCTATTTGTTTATTTTTCTAAATACATTCAAATATGTATCCGCTCATGAG
ACAATAACCCTGATAAATGCTTCAATAATATTGAAAAAGGAAGAGTATGAGTATTCAACATTTCCGTGTC
GCCCTTATTCCCTTTTTTGCGGCATTTTGCCTTCCTGTTTTTGCTCACCCAGAAACGCTGGTGAAAGTAA
AAGATGCTGAAGATCAGTTGGGTGCACGAGTGGGTTACATCGAACTGGATCTCAACAGCGGTAAGATCCT
TGAGAGTTTTCGCCCCGAAGAACGTTTTCCAATGATGAGCACTTTTAAAGTTCTGCTATGTGGCGCGGTA
TTATCCCGTATTGACGCCGGGCAAGAGCAACTCGGTCGCCGCATACACTATTCTCAGAATGACTTGGTTG
AGTACTCACCAGTCACAGAAAAGCATCTTACGGATGGCATGACAGTAAGAGAATTATGCAGTGCTGCCAT
AACCATGAGTGATAACACTGCGGCCAACTTACTTCTGACAACGATCGGAGGACCGAAGGAGCTAACCGCT
TTTTTGCACAACATGGGGGATCATGTAACTCGCCTTGATCGTTGGGAACCGGAGCTGAATGAAGCCATAC
CAAACGACGAGCGTGACACCACGATGCCTGTAGCAATGGCAACAACGTTGCGCAAACTATTAACTGGCGA
ACTACTTACTCTAGCTTCCCGGCAACAATTAATAGACTGGATGGAGGCGGATAAAGTTGCAGGACCACTT
CTGCGCTCGGCCCTTCCGGCTGGCTGGTTTATTGCTGATAAATCTGGAGCCGGTGAGCGTGGGTCTCGCG
GTATCATTGCAGCACTGGGGCCAGATGGTAAGCCCTCCCGTATCGTAGTTATCTACACGACGGGGAGTCA
GGCAACTATGGATGAACGAAATAGACAGATCGCTGAGATAGGTGCCTCACTGATTAAGCATTGGTAACTG
TCAGACCAAGTTTACTCATATATACTTTAGATTGATTTAAAACTTCATTTTTAATTTAAAAGGATCTAGG
TGAAGATCCTTTTTGATAATCTCATGACCAAAATCCCTTAACGTGAGTTTTCGTTCCACTGAGCGTCAGA
CCCCGTAGAAAAGATCAAAGGATCTTCTTGAGATCCTTTTTTTCTGCGCGTAATCTGCTGCTTGCAAACA
AAAAAACCACCGCTACCAGCGGTGGTTTGTTTGCCGGATCAAGAGCTACCAACTCTTTTTCCGAAGGTAA
CTGGCTTCAGCAGAGCGCAGATACCAAATACTGTTCTTCTAGTGTAGCCGTAGTTAGGCCACCACTTCAA
GAACTCTGTAGCACCGCCTACATACCTCGCTCTGCTAATCCTGTTACCAGTGGCTGCTGCCAGTGGCGAT
AAGTCGTGTCTTACCGGGTTGGACTCAAGACGATAGTTACCGGATAAGGCGCAGCGGTCGGGCTGAACGG
GGGGTTCGTGCACACAGCCCAGCTTGGAGCGAACGACCTACACCGAACTGAGATACCTACAGCGTGAGCT
ATGAGAAAGCGCCACGCTTCCCGAAGGGAGAAAGGCGGACAGGTATCCGGTAAGCGGCAGGGTCGGAACA
GGAGAGCGCACGAGGGAGCTTCCAGGGGGAAACGCCTGGTATCTTTATAGTCCTGTCGGGTTTCGCCACC
TCTGACTTGAGCGTCGATTTTTGTGATGCTCGTCAGGGGGGCGGAGCCTATGGAAAAACGCCAGCAACGC
GGCCTTTTTACGGTTCCTGGCCTTTTGCTGGCCTTTTGCTCACATGTTCTTTCCTGCGTTATCCCCTGAT
TCTGTGGATAACCGTATTACCGCCTTTGAGTGAGCTGATACCGCTCGCCGCAGCCGAACGACCGAGCGCA
GCGAGTCAGTGAGCGAGGAAGCGGAAGAGCGCCTGATGCGGTATTTTCTCCTTACGCATCTGTGCGGTAT
TTCACACCGCATAGACCAGCCGCGTAACCTGGCAAAATCGGTTACGGTTGAGTAATAAATGGATGCCCTG
CGTAAGCGGGTGTGGGCGGACAATAAAGTCTTAAACTGAACAAAATAGATCTAAACTATGACAATAAAGT
CTTAAACTAGACAGAATAGTTGTAAACTGAAATCAGTCCAGTTATGCTGTGAAAAAGCATACTGGACTTT
TGTTATGGCTAAAGCAAACTCTTCATTTTCTGAAGTGCAAATTGCCCGTCGTATTAAAGAGGGGCGTGGC
CAAGGGCATGGTAAAGACTATATTCGCGGCGTTGTGACAATTTACCGAACAACTCCGCGGCCGGGAAGCC
GATCTCGGCTTGAACGAATTGTTAGGTGGCGGTACTTGGGTCGATATCAAAGTGCATCACTTCTTCCCGT
ATGCCCAACTTTGTATAGAGAGCCACTGCGGGATCGTCACCGTAATCTGCTTGCACGTAGATCACATAAG
CACCAAGCGCGTTGGCCTCATGCTTGAGGAGATTGATGAGCGCGGTGGCAATGCCCTGCCTCCGGTGCTC
GCCGGAGACTGCGAGATCATAGATATAGATCTCACTACGCGGCTGCTCAAACTTGGGCAGAACGTAAGCC
GCGAGAGCGCCAACAACCGCTTCTTGGTCGAAGGCAGCAAGCGCGATGAATGTCTTACTACGGAGCAAGT
TCCCGAGGTAATCGGAGTCCGGCTGATGTTGGGAGTAGGTGGCTACGTCTCCGAACTCACGACCGAAAAG
ATCAAGAGCAGCCCGCATGGATTTGACTTGGTCAGGGCCGAGCCTACATGTGCGAATGATGCCCATACTT
GAGCCACCTAACTTTGTTTTAGGGCGACTGCCCTGCTGCGTAACATCGTTGCTGCTGCGTAACATCAAAC
ATCGACCCACGGCGTAACGCGCTTGCTGCTTGGATGCCCGAGGCATAGACTGTACAAAAAAACAGTCATA
ACAAGCCATGAAAACCGCCACTGCGCCGTTACCACCGCTGCGTTCGGTCAAGGTTCTGGACCAGTTGCGT
GAGCGCATACGCTACTTGCATTACAGTTTACGAACCGAACAGGCTTATGTCAACTGGGTTCGTGCCTTCA
TCCGTTTCCACGGTGTGCGTCACCCGGCAACCTTGGGCAGCAGCGAAGTCGAGGCATTTCTGTCCTGGCT
GGCGAACGAGCGCAAGGTTTCGGTCTCCACGCATCGTCAGGCATTGGCGGCCTTGCTGTTCTTCTACGGC
AAGGTGCTGTGCACGGATCTGCCCTGGCTTCAGGAGATCGGAAGACCTCGGCCGTCGCGGCGCTTGCCGG
TGGTGCTGACCCCGGATGAAGTGGTTCGCATCCTCGGTTTTCTGGAAGGCGAGCATCGTTTGTTCGCCCA
GGACTCTAGCTATAGTTCTAGTGGTTGGCTACGTATACTCCGGAATATTAATAGATCATGGAGATAATTA
AAATGATAACCATCTCGCAAATAAATAAGTATTTTACTGTTTTCGTAACAGTTTTGTAATAAAAAAACCT
ATAAATATTCCGGATTATTCATACCGTCCCACCATCGGGCGCGGATCTCGGTCCGAAACCATGTCTTACT
ATCACCATCACCATCATCACCATCACGGTTCAATGTGCATGGCTGGCCTCGCCCAGCACGACGAAGCTGT
TGACAATAAGTTCAACAAGGAACAGCAGAACGCTTTCTACGAAATCCTCCACCTGCCAAACCTCAACGAA
GAACAGCGCAACGCATTCATCCAATCACTGAAGGACGACCCATCCCAATCCGCAAACCTGTTGGCCGAAG
CAAAGAAGCTGAACGACGCTCAGGCTCCCAAAGTGGACAATAAGTTCAATAAAGAGCAGCAGAACGCCTT
CTATGAGATTCTGCACTTGCCTAACCTGAACGAGGAACAGCGCAATGCTTTCATCCAGTCTCTGAAGGAT
GATCCATCACAGAGCGCTAATTTGCTGGCCGAGGCCAAGAAGCTCAATGATGCTCAAGCTCCCAAGGTGG
ATGCTAACTCCGCCGGAAAGTCCACTGACTACGACATCCCTACAACTGCAAGCGAGAACCTCTACTTCCA
AGGCGACTATGACATCCCAACTACAGAGAATCTCTATTTCCAGGGTGCCATGGCGCGCCCTATGTTCAGC
GTAGAGTCGCTGGAGCGGGCGGAGCTGTGCGAGAGCCTCCTCACTTGGATCCAGACATTTAATGTGGATG
CACCATGCCAGACCGTGGAAGATTTAACGAATGGGGTTGTGATGGCCCAGGTTCTTCAAAAGATAGATCC
TGCATATTTTGATGAAAATTGGCTAAACAGAATCAAAACTGAAGTAGGAGATAATTGGAGGCTAAAGATA
AGCAATTTAAAGAAAATTTTAAAAGGAATCTTGGATTATAATCATGAGATTTTAGGACAGCAAATTAATG
ACTTTACCCTTCCTGATGTGAACCTTATTGGGGAGCATTCTGATGCAGCAGAGCTTGGAAGGATGCTTCA
GCTCATCTTAGGCTGTGCTGTGAACTGTGAACAGAAGCAAGAGTACATCCAAGCCATTATGATGATGGAG
GAATCTGTTCAACATGTTGTCATGACAGCCATTCAAGAGCTGATGAGTAAAGAATCTCCTGTCTCTGCTG
GAAATGATGCCTATGTTGACCTTGATCGTCAGCTGAAGAAAACTACAGAGGAACTAAATGAAGCTTTGTC
AGCAAAGGAAGAAATTGCTCAAAGATGCCATGAACTGGATATGCAGGTTGCAGCATTGCAGGAAGAGAAA
AGTAGTTTGTTGGCAGAGAATCAGGTATTAATGGAAAGACTCAATCAATCTGATTCTATAGAAGACCCTA
ACAGTCCAGCAGGAAGAAGGCATTTGCAGCTCCAGACTCAATTAGAACAGCTCCAAGAAGAAACATTCAG
ACTAGAAGCAGCCAAAGATGATTATCGAATACGTTGTGAAGAGTTAGAAAAGGAGATCTCTGAACTTCGG
CAACAGAATGATGAACTGACCACTTTGGCAGATGAAGCTCAGTCTCTGAAAGATGAGATCGACGTGCTGA
GACATTCTTCTGATAAAGTATCTAAACTAGAAGGTCAAGTAGAATCTTATAAAAAGAAGCTAGAAGACCT
TGGTGATTTAAGGCGGCAGGTTAAACTCTTAGAAGAGAAGAATACCATGTATATGCAGAATACTGTCAGT
CTAGAGGAAGAGTTAAGAAAGGCCAACGCAGCGCGAAGTCAACTTGAAACCTACAAGAGACAGGTAGTAG
AACTACAAAACAGATTATCCGAAGAATCAAAGAAAGCAGATAAACTAGATTTTGAATATAAGCGGCTAAA
AGAAAAAGTTGACAGTCTTCAAAAAGAAAAGGACAGGCTGAGAACAGAAAGGGATTCTCTGAAGGAAACC
ATTGAAGAGCTTCGTTGTGTACAAGCTCAAGAAGGGCAGCTCACAACACAAGGGTTAATGCCTCTTGGAA
GTCAGGAGTCTTCAGACAGTCTAGCTGCAGAGATTGTTACACCTGAAATCAGGGAGAAACTTATTCGTCT
TCAGCATGAGAATAAGATGTTAAAGCTTAACCAAGAAGGTTCGGACAATGAAAAAATAGCCTTATTGCAG
AGCCTTCTAGATGATGCAAATCTACGCAAGAATGAACTGGAGACAGAGAATAGGCTGGTGAATCAAAGAC
TTCTGGAAGTACAGTCACAAGTTGAAGAATTACAAAAATCTTTACAGGATCAAGGCTCAAAAGCAGAAGA
TTCAGTCCTTCTAAAAAAGAAGCTTGAAGAACATCTAGAGAAGCTGCATGAGGCCAATAATGAACTACAG
AAGAAGAGAGCCATTATTGAAGATCTCGAGCCAAGATTTAACAACAGCTCCTTAAAAATTGAAGAATTAC
AAGAAGCTTTACGAAAGAAAGAGGAAGAAATGAAGCAAATGGAAGAACGATACAAAAAATACTTAGAGAA
AGCCAAAAGTGTCATCCGTACTTTAGATCCTAAACAGAATCAAGGAGCAGCACCAGAAATACAAGCTCTT
AAAAATCAGCTCCAGGAACGAGACCGACTGTTCCACTCATTAGAGAAAGAATATGAGAAAACAAAGAGTC
AGAGAGAGATGGAAGAGAAATATATTGTTAGTGCCTGGTACAATATGGGAATGACCCTGCATAAAAAGGC
AGCTGAAGATAGACTGGCAAGCACAGGCTCAGGGCAGTCATTTCTGGCGAGGCAGAGGCAAGCGACCAGC
AGCAGAAGATCATACCCAGGCCACGTGCAGCCGGCCACAGCAAGGTAAACCGGTCGGCGGCCGCTTTCGA
ATCTAGAGCCTGCAGTCTCGAGGCATGCGGTACCAAGCTTGTCGAGAAGTACTAGAGGATCATAATCAGC
CATACCACATTTGTAGAGGTTTTACTTGCTTTAAAAAACCTCCCACACCTCCCCCTGAACCTGAAACATA
AAATGAATGCAATTGTTGTTGTTAACTTGTTTATTGCAGCTTATAATGGTTACAAATAAAGCAATAGCAT
CACAAATTTCACAAATAAAGCATTTTTTTCACTGCATTCTAGTTGTGGTTTGTCCAAACTCATCAATGTA
TCTTATCATGTCTGGATCTGATCACTGATATCGCCTAGGAGATCCGAACCAGATAAGTGAAATCTAGTTC
CAAACTATTTTGTCATTTTTAATTTTCGTATTAGCTTACGACGCTACACCCAGTTCCCATCTATTTTGTC
ACTCTTCCCTAAATAATCCTTAAAAACTCCATTTCCACCCCTCCCAGTTCCCAACTATTTTGTCCGCCCA
CAGCGGGGCATTTTTCTTCCTGTTATGTTTTTAATCAAACATCCTGCCAACTCCATGTGACAAACCGTCA
TCTTCGGCTACTTTTTCTCTGTCACAGAATGAAAATTTTTCTGTCATCTCTTCGTTATTAATGTTTGTAA
TTGACTGAATATCAACGCTTATTTGCAGCCTGAATGGCGAATGG
Features (pLannotate 1.2.2; 16 found; start..end, strand, type, name):
      2..456     +  rep_origin     f1 ori (sequence partly withheld): f1 bacteriophage origin of replication; arrow indicates direction of (+) strand synthesis
    482..586     +  promoter       AmpR promoter: bla
    587..1447    +  CDS            AmpR: β-lactamase; bla; confers resistance to ampicillin, carbenicillin, and related antibiotics
   1618..2206    +  rep_origin     ori: high-copy-number ColE1/pMB1/pBR322/pUC origin of replication
   2392..2443    -  misc_feature   bom (fragment): basis of mobility region from pBR322
   2511..2735    -  mobile_element Tn7R: mini-Tn7 element (right end of the Tn7 transposon) Tn7
   2802..3335    -  CDS            GmR: gentamycin acetyltransferase; aacC1; confers resistance to gentamycin
   3505..3533    -  promoter       Pc promoter: intI1 (promoter lies within the coding sequence); class 1 integron promoter
   3511..3858    -  CDS            YPR2_ECOLX (fragment): Protein predicted: Swiss-Prot protein existence level 4. From Escherichia coli.
   3885..3976    +  promoter       polyhedrin promoter: polh from Autographa californica; promoter for the baculovirus polyhedrin gene
   4112..4462    +  CDS            spa (fragment): SPA_STAAU - Experimental evidence at protein level: Swiss-Prot protein existence level 1. Plays a role in the inhibition of the host innate and adaptive immune responses. Possesses five immunoglobulin-binding domains that capture both the fragment crystallizable region (Fc region) and the Fab region (part of Ig that identifies antigen) of immunoglobulins (By similarity). In turn, Staphylococcus aureus is protected from phagocytic killing via inhibition of Ig Fc region. In addition, the host elicited B-cell response is prevented due to a decrease of antibody-secreting cell proliferation that en
   4592..6745    +  CDS            HOOK3: HOOK3_HUMAN - Experimental evidence at protein level: Swiss-Prot protein existence level 1. (Microbial infection) May serve as a target for the spiC protein from Salmonella typhimurium, which inactivates it, leading to a strong alteration in cellular trafficking. From Homo sapiens (Human).
   6828..6911    +  CDS            large T antigen (fragment): large T antigen from SV40 (simian virus 40)
   6934..7068    +  polyA_signal   SV40 poly(A) signal: SV40 polyadenylation signal
   7097..7262    -  mobile_element Tn7L: mini-Tn7 element (left end of the Tn7 transposon) Tn7
   7425..7441    +  CDS            lacZα (fragment): LacZα fragment of β-galactosidase; lacZ fragment
