[The description below was written by a language model from this plasmid's Addgene catalogue record and pLannotate feature annotations shown in this document.]
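Description:
pFastBac-M13-8xHis-ZZ-LTLT-HOOK3 is a baculovirus donor plasmid of about 7.4 kb, built on the pFastbacM13 backbone, for producing human HOOK3 in insect cells. In E. coli it is maintained at high copy from a ColE1/pUC-type origin under ampicillin selection (β-lactamase with its own promoter), and it also carries an f1 phage origin. The expression cassette lies between the Tn7R and Tn7L ends of a mini-Tn7 element, together with a gentamicin acetyltransferase gene driven by the Pc integron promoter. This is the standard arrangement for Tn7-mediated transposition of the cassette into a baculovirus shuttle genome (bacmid), with gentamicin marking the transposed segment; the resulting recombinant bacmid is then used to generate virus for insect cell infection.

Within the transposable segment, the strong late polyhedrin promoter from Autographa californica nucleopolyhedrovirus drives an open reading frame that ends at an SV40 polyadenylation signal. The coding region begins with an N-terminal 8xHis tag and a ZZ tag, the latter detected in the annotation as a fragment of Staphylococcus aureus protein A, whose IgG-binding domains allow affinity capture on IgG resin. This is followed by the roughly 2.16 kb human HOOK3 coding sequence, cloned between AscI and NotI sites that remain intact. According to the record, the 8xHis-ZZ module can be removed with TEV protease. The "LTLT" in the name probably denotes the linker/cleavage region between tag and insert, though this is not explained or annotated. The intended use is purification of untagged HOOK3, a dynein cargo adapter, from insect cells, in the context of work on KIF1C, dynein and the FHF adapter complex.
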