Addgene plasmid #222287: pFastBac-M13-8xHis-ZZ-LTLT-HOOK3
Purpose: Expression of HOOK3 in insect cells for purification of untagged adapter (8xHIS-ZZtag can be cleaved off with TEV protease).
Depositing lab: Anne Straube. Depositing organization: University of Warwick. Publication: KIF1C activates and extends dynein movement through the FHF cargo adapter. Abid Ali F, Zwetsloot AJ, Stone CE, Morgan TE, Wademan RF, Carter AP, Straube A. Nat Struct Mol Biol. 2025 Apr;32(4):756-766. doi: 10.1038/s41594-024-01418-z. Epub 2025 Jan 2. PubMed 39747486.
Backbone
  Vector backbone: pFastbacM13
  Total vector size (bp): 7463
  Vector type: Insect Expression
  Selectable markers: Gentamicin
Growth in bacteria
  Bacterial resistance: Ampicillin, 100 μg/mL
  Growth temperature: 37°C
  Growth strain: DH5alpha
  Copy number: High Copy
Gene/Insert
  Gene/Insert name: HOOK3
  Species: H. sapiens (human)
  Insert size (bp): 2157
  Entrez Gene: HOOK3 (a.k.a. HK3)
  Tag / fusion protein: 8 His (N terminal on insert); ZZ tag (N terminal on insert)
  Cloning method: Restriction Enzyme; 5′ cloning site AscI (not destroyed); 3′ cloning site NotI (not destroyed)
  Sequencing primers: 5′ ZZ tag fw
Terms and licenses: Academic/Nonprofit Terms; Industry Terms: Not Available to Industry
Depositor comments: Please visit https://doi.org/10.1101/2023.10.26.564242 for bioRxiv preprint.
How to cite: pFastBac-M13-8xHis-ZZ-LTLT-HOOK3 was a gift from Anne Straube (Addgene plasmid # 222287 ; http://n2t.net/addgene:222287 ; RRID:Addgene_222287)
